>Addgene plasmid #209232 | pMx/ATP10A-HA | addgene full sequence | sequence record 413225 | Addgene NGS Result
CCCGAAAAGTGCCACCTGCATAATGAAAGACCCCACCTGTAGGTTTGGCAAGCTAGCTTAAGTAACGCCA
TTTTGCAAGGCATGGAAAAATACATAACTGAGAATAGAAAAGTTCAGATCAAGGTCAGGAACAGATGGAA
CAGCTGAATATGGGCCAAACAGGATATCTGTGGTAAGCAGTTCCTGCCCCGGCTCAGGGCCAAGAACAGA
TGGAACAGCTGAATATGGGCCAAACAGGATATCTGTGGTAAGCAGTTCCTGCCCCGGCTCAGGGCCAAGA
ACAGATGGTCCCCAGATGCGGTCCAGCCCTCAGCAGTTTCTAGAGAACCATCAGATGTTTCCAGGGTGCC
CCAAGGACCTGAAATGACCCTGTGCCTTATTTGAACTAACCAATCAGTTCGCTTCTCGCTTCTGTTCGCG
CGCTTCTGCTCCCCGAGCTCAATAAAAGAGCCCACAACCCCTCACTCGGCGCGCCAGTCCTCCGATTGAC
TGAGTCGCCCGGGTACCCGTGTATCCAATAAACCCTCTTGCAGTTGCATCCGACTTGTGGTCTCGCTGTT
CCTTGGGAGGGTCTCCTCTGAGTGATTGACTACCCGTCAGCGGGGGTCTTTCATTTGGGGGCTCGTCCGG
GATCGGGAGACCCCTGCCCAGGGACCACCGACCCACCACCGGGAGGTAAGCTGGCCAGCAACTTATCTGT
GTCTGTCCGATTGTCTAGTGTCTATGACTGATTTTATGCGCCTGCGTCGGTACTAGTTAGCTAACTAGCT
CTGTATCTGGCGGACCCGTGGTGGAACTGACGAGTTCGGAACACCCGGCCGCAACCCTGGGAGACGTCCC
AGGGACTTCGGGGGCCGTTTTTGTGGCCCGACCTGAGTCCAAAAATCCCGATCGTTTTGGACTCTTTGGT
GCACCCCCCTAATAGGAGGGATATGTGGTTCTGGTAGGAGACGAGAACCTAAAACAGTTCCCGCCTCCGT
CTGAATTTTTGCTTTCGGTTTGGGACCGAAGCCGCGCCGCGCGTCTTGTCTGCTGCAGCATCGTTCTGTG
TTGTCTCTGTCTGACTGTGTTTCTGTATTTGTCTGAAAATTAGGGCCAGACTGTTACCACTCCCTTAAGT
TTGACCTTAGGTCACTGGAAAGATGTCGAGCGGATCGCTCACAACCAGTCGGTAGATGTCAAGAAGAGAC
GTTGGGTTACCTTCTGCTCTGCAGAATGGCCAACCTTTAACGTCGGATGGCCGCGAGACGGCACCTTTAA
CCGAGACCTCATCACCCAGGTTAAGATCAAGGTCTTTTCACCTGGCCCGCATGGACACCCAGACCAGGTC
CCCTACATCGTGACCTGGGAAGCCTTGGCTTTTGACCCCCCTCCCTGGGTCAAGCCCTTTGTACACCCTA
AGCCTCCGCCTCCTCTTCCTCCATCCGCCCCGTCTCTCCCCCTTGAACCTCCTCGTTCGACCCCGCCTCG
ATCCTCCCTTTATCCAGCCCTCACTCCTTCTCTAGGCGCCCCCATATGGCCATATGAGATCTTATATGGG
GCACCCCCGCCCCTTGTAAACTTCCCTGACCCTGACATGACAAGAGTTACTAACAGCCCCTCTCTCCAAG
CTCACTTACAGGCTCTCTACTTAGTCCAGCACGAAGTCTGGAGACCTCTGGCGGCAGCCTACCAAGAACA
ACTGGACCGACCGGTGGTACCTCACCCTTACCGAGTCGGCGACACAGTGTGGGTCCGCCGACACCAGACT
AAGAACCTAGAACCTCGCTGGAAAGGACCTTACACAGTCCTGCTGACCACCCCCACCGCCCTCAAAGTAG
ACGGCATCGCAGCTTGGATACACGCCGCCCACGTGAAGGCTGCCGACCCCGGGGGTGGACCATCCTCTAG
ACTGCCGGATCTAGCTAGTTAATTAAGGATCTCTAGTTAAGCTATCAACAAGTTTGTACAAAAAAGCAGG
CTCTTTAAAGGAACCAATTCAGTCGACTGGATCCACCATGGAGCGGGAGCCGGCGGGGACCGAGGAGCCC
GGGCCTCCGGGACGGCGGAGGCGCCGAGAGGGCAGGACGCGCACGGTGCGCTCCAACCTGCTGCCGCCCC
CGGGCGCCGAGGACCCTGCGGCTGGCGCGGCCAAGGGCGAGCGGCGACGGCGGCGCGGGTGTGCCCAGCA
CCTGGCCGACAACCGGCTCAAGACTACCAAGTACACGCTGCTGTCCTTCCTGCCCAAGAACCTGTTCGAG
CAGTTCCACCGCCCGGCCAACGTGTACTTTGTCTTCATCGCGCTGCTCAACTTCGTGCCGGCGGTGAACG
CCTTCCAGCCCGGCCTGGCACTGGCGCCGGTGCTCTTCATCCTGGCCATCACGGCCTTCAGGGACCTGTG
GGAGGACTACAGCCGCCACCGCTCCGACCACAAGATCAACCACCTGGGCTGCCTGGTCTTCAGCAGGGAA
GAAAAGAAATACGTGAACCGATTCTGGAAAGAAATCCACGTGGGAGACTTTGTGCGTCTTCGCTGCAACG
AAATCTTCCCTGCGGACATTCTGCTGCTCTCCTCCAGTGACCCCGACGGGCTATGCCACATCGAGACCGC
CAACCTGGATGGAGAGACCAACCTGAAGCGGCGGCAGGTGGTCCGCGGCTTCTCGGAGCTTGTCTCCGAA
TTCAATCCTTTGACGTTCACCAGCGTGATCGAATGCGAGAAGCCAAACAACGACCTGAGTAGGTTTCGCG
GCTGCATCATACATGACAACGGGAAAAAGGCCGGGCTGTATAAAGAAAACCTGCTGCTGAGGGGCTGCAC
CCTTAGGAACACGGACGCAGTCGTCGGCATTGTCATCTACGCAGGACATGAAACCAAGGCTCTGCTGAAC
AACAGTGGGCCCCGCTACAAGCGCAGCAAGCTGGAGAGGCAGATGAACTGCGACGTGCTCTGGTGTGTCC
TGCTCCTTGTTTGCATGTCTCTGTTTTCAGCAGTCGGACATGGACTGTGGATATGGCGGTATCAAGAGAA
GAAGTCATTATTTTATGTCCCCAAGTCTGATGGAAGCTCCTTATCCCCAGTCACAGCTGCAGTTTACTCA
TTTTTAACAATGATAATAGTTCTGCAGGTTTTGATCCCAATTTCCTTATACGTTTCCATTGAAATTGTTA
AAGCATGCCAAGTGTACTTCATTAACCAGGACATGCAGTTGTATGACGAAGAAACAGACTCGCAGCTGCA
GTGCCGAGCTCTGAACATCACGGAAGACTTAGGACAGATACAGTACATTTTCTCAGATAAAACTGGCACT
TTGACAGAGAATAAGATGGTTTTCCGAAGATGCACTGTGTCTGGTGTAGAATATTCTCATGATGCAAATG
CGCAGCGTCTGGCCAGGTACCAAGAGGCAGACTCGGAGGAGGAGGAGGTGGTGCCCAGAGGGGGCTCGGT
GTCCCAGCGCGGCAGCATCGGCAGCCACCAGAGTGTCCGGGTGGTGCACAGAACCCAGAGCACCAAGTCC
CACCGGCGCACGGGCAGCCGGGCCGAGGCCAAGAGGGCCAGCATGCTGTCCAAGCACACGGCCTTCAGCA
GCCCCATGGAGAAGGATATCACGCCCGACCCAAAGCTGCTGGAGAAGGTGAGTGAGTGTGACAAGAGCCT
AGCCGTGGCGAGGCATCAGGAGCACCTGCTGGCCCACCTCTCGCCCGAGCTGTCTGACGTCTTTGATTTC
TTCATCGCACTCACCATCTGCAACACAGTCGTCGTCACGTCCCCGGATCAGCCACGAACAAAGGTGAGGG
TGAGGTTTGAGCTGAAGTCCCCGGTGAAGACGATAGAAGACTTCCTGCGGAGGTTCACACCCAGCTGCCT
GACCTCAGGCTGCAGCAGCATCGGGAGCCTGGCCGCCAACAAGTCCAGCCACAAGTTGGGCTCCAGCTTC
CCGTCCACCCCGTCCAGCGACGGCATGCTTCTCAGGCTGGAGGAGAGGCTGGGCCAGCCCACCTCGGCCA
TCGCCAGCAACGGCTACAGCAGCCAGGCGGACAACTGGGCCTCGGAGCTTGCTCAGGAGCAGGAGTCAGA
GCGCGAGCTGCGGTACGAGGCGGAGAGCCCGGATGAGGCCGCACTGGTGTATGCGGCCAGAGCCTACAAC
TGCGTGCTTGTGGAGCGGCTGCACGACCAAGTGTCAGTGGAGCTGCCCCACCTGGGCAGGCTCACCTTCG
AGCTCCTGCACACACTGGGTTTCGATTCCGTCCGCAAGAGGATGTCAGTGGTGATCCGGCACCCGCTTAC
CGATGAGATCAACGTCTACACCAAGGGGGCCGACTCAGTGGTCATGGATCTCCTGCAGCCCTGCTCTTCA
GTTGACGCCAGAGGGAGGCATCAAAAAAAGATTCGGAGCAAAACTCAGAATTACCTCAACGTGTATGCGG
CGGAAGGCCTGCGCACCTTGTGCATCGCCAAGAGAGTTCTGAGTAAAGAAGAGTATGCCTGCTGGTTGCA
AAGCCACCTAGAAGCCGAATCCTCCCTGGAAAACAGCGAGGAGCTCCTCTTCCAGTCTGCCATTCGCCTG
GAGACCAACCTGCACTTGTTAGGTGCCACTGGGATTGAAGACCGCCTGCAGGACGGAGTCCCTGAAACTA
TTTCTAAATTGCGTCAAGCGGGCCTGCAGATTTGGGTTCTCACTGGTGACAAACAAGAAACAGCTGTCAA
CATTGCATATGCCTGCAAACTGCTGGACCACGACGAGGAGGTCATCACCCTGAATGCCACCTCCCAGGAG
GCGTGTGCAGCCCTGCTAGACCAGTGCCTATGCTACGTGCAGTCCAGAGGCCTCCAGAGAGCCCCTGAGA
AGACCAAGGGCAAAGTGAGCATGAGGTTCTCCTCTCTCTGCCCACCCTCCACGTCCACTGCCTCTGGCCG
CAGACCCAGCCTCGTGATCGATGGGAGAAGCCTGGCCTACGCTCTCGAGAAAAACCTGGAGGACAAATTC
CTCTTCCTTGCCAAGCAGTGCCGCTCCGTCCTCTGCTGTCGGTCGACGCCTCTGCAGAAGAGCATGGTGG
TGAAGCTGGTGCGGAGCAAGCTCAAGGCCATGACCCTGGCCATAGGTGATGGAGCCAATGATGTCAGCAT
GATCCAGGTGGCAGATGTGGGTGTGGGAATCTCCGGCCAGGAGGGTATGCAGGCAGTGATGGCCAGCGAC
TTTGCAGTGCCGAAATTCCGATACCTGGAGAGGCTCTTGATTCTTCACGGGCATTGGTGCTACTCCCGAC
TTGCCAACATGGTGCTGTACTTCTTCTACAAAAACACAATGTTCGTGGGCCTCCTGTTTTGGTTCCAGTT
TTTCTGTGGCTTCTCTGCATCTACCATGATTGACCAGTGGTATCTAATCTTCTTTAATCTGCTCTTCTCG
TCACTTCCCCCGCTCGTGACTGGGGTGCTGGACAGGGATGTGCCAGCCAATGTGCTGCTGACCAACCCGC
AGCTCTACAAGAGTGGCCAGAACATGGAGGAATACCGGCCACGAACGTTCTGGTTTAACATGGCCGACGC
CGCCTTCCAGAGCCTGGTTTGCTTTTCCATTCCTTACCTGGCCTACTATGACTCGAACGTGGACCTGTTT
ACCTGGGGGACCCCTATTGTGACAATCGCGCTGCTCACTTTCCTGCTCCACCTGGGCATTGAAACCAAAA
CCTGGACCTGGCTCAACTGGATAACGTGTGGCTTCAGTGTCCTTTTGTTTTTCACCGTGGCTTTGATTTA
CAATGCGTCTTGTGCCACGTGCTATCCTCCGTCCAACCCTTACTGGACTATGCAAGCCTTACTGGGTGAC
CCAGTGTTTTACTTGACTTGCCTGATGACGCCTGTCGCTGCACTGCTGCCCAGATTGTTTTTCAGATCCC
TCCAGGGGAGGGTTTTCCCCACACAACTTCAGCTGGCACGTCAGTTGACCAGGAAGTCCCCCAGGAGATG
CAGTGCTCCCAAAGAGACCTTTGCTCAGGGACGCCTCCCGAAGGACTCGGGAACCGAGCACTCATCAGGG
AGGACAGTCAAGACCTCTGTGCCCCTGTCCCAGCCTTCTTGGCACACACAGCAGCCGGTCTGCTCCCTGG
AGGCCAGCGGGGAGCCCAGCACAGTGGACATGAGCATGCCAGTGAGGGAGCACACCCTGCTGGAGGGGCT
GAGCGCACCGGCCCCCATGTCCTCTGCGCCAGGGGAGGCTGTCCTGAGGAGTCCAGGAGGGTGTCCTGAG
GAGTCCAAGGTGAGAGCTGCCAGCACCGGCAGGGTGACCCCCCTGTCTTCCCTCTTCAGCCTGCCTACCT
TCAGCTTACTCAACTGGATTTCCTCCTGGTCGCTGGTCAGCAGGCTGGGGAGTGTCTTACAGTTCTCCCG
GACGGAGCAGCTTGCAGATGGACAAGCGGGACGTGGACTTCCTGTCCAGCCCCACTCAGGCCGATCAGGA
CTTCAAGGGCCAGACCACAGACTACTTATAGGAGCATCTTCAAGGCGGTCACAGCGGCCGCACTCGAGAT
ATCTAGACCCAGCTTTCTTGTACAAAGTGGTTGATCTAGAGGGCCCGCGGTTCGAACTCGAGTATCCATA
CGATGTACCAGACTACGCAGAGATCCACTAGTTCAATTCCAGCTGAGCGCCGGTCGCTACCATTACCAGT
TGGTCTGGTGTCAAAAATAATAATAACCGGGCAGGCCATGTCTGCCCGTATTTCGCGTAAGGAAATCCAT
TATGTACTATTTAAACTCGAGCGGCCGCCAGCACAGTGGTCGACTGTGGAATGTGTGTCAGTTAGGGTGT
GGAAAGTCCCCAGGCTCCCCAGCAGGCAGAAGTATGCAAAGCATGCATCTCAATTAGTCAGCAACCAGGT
GTGGAAAGTCCCCAGGCTCCCCAGCAGGCAGAAGTATGCAAAGCATGCATCTCAATTAGTCAGCAACCAT
AGTCCCGCCCCTAACTCCGCCCATCCCGCCCCTAACTCCGCCCAGTTCCGCCCATTCTCCGCCCCATGGC
TGACTAATTTTTTTTATTTATGCAGAGGCCGAGGCCGCCTCGGCCTCTGAGCTATTCCAGAAGTAGTGAG
GAGGCTTTTTTGGAGGCCTAGGCTTTTGCAAAAAGCTTCACGCTGCCGCAAGCACTCAGGGCGCAAGGGC
TGCTAAAGGAAGCGGAACACGTAGAAAGCCAGTCCGCAGAAACGGTGCTGACCCCGGATGAATGTCAGCT
ACTGGGCTATCTGGACAAGGGAAAACGCAAGCGCAAAGAGAAAGCAGGTAGCTTGCAGTGGGCTTACATG
GCGATAGCTAGACTGGGCGGTTTTATGGACAGCAAGCGAACCGGAATTGCCAGCTGGGGCGCCCTCTGGT
AAGGTTGGGAAGCCCTGCAAAGTAAACTGGATGGCTTTCTTGCCGCCAAGGATCTGATGGCGCAGGGGAT
CAAGATCTGATCAAGAGACAGGATGAGGATCGTTTCGCATGATTGAACAAGATGGATTGCACGCAGGTTC
TCCGGCCGCTTGGGTGGAGAGGCTATTCGGCTATGACTGGGCACAACAGACAATCGGCTGCTCTGATGCC
GCCGTGTTCCGGCTGTCAGCGCAGGGGCGCCCGGTTCTTTTTGTCAAGACCGACCTGTCCGGTGCCCTGA
ATGAACTGCAGGACGAGGCAGCGCGGCTATCGTGGCTGGCCACGACGGGCGTTCCTTGCGCAGCTGTGCT
CGACGTTGTCACTGAAGCGGGAAGGGACTGGCTGCTATTGGGCGAAGTGCCGGGGCAGGATCTCCTGTCA
TCTCACCTTGCTCCTGCCGAGAAAGTATCCATCATGGCTGATGCAATGCGGCGGCTGCATACGCTTGATC
CGGCTACCTGCCCATTCGACCACCAAGCGAAACATCGCATCGAGCGAGCACGTACTCGGATGGAAGCCGG
TCTTGTCGATCAGGATGATCTGGACGAAGAGCATCAGGGGCTCGCGCCAGCCGAACTGTTCGCCAGGCTC
AAGGCGCGCATGCCCGACGGCGAGGATCTCGTCGTGACCCATGGCGATGCCTGCTTGCCGAATATCATGG
TGGAAAATGGCCGCTTTTCTGGATTCATCGACTGTGGCCGGCTGGGTGTGGCGGACCGCTATCAGGACAT
AGCGTTGGCTACCCGTGATATTGCTGAAGAGCTTGGCGGCGAATGGGCTGACCGCTTCCTCGTGCTTTAC
GGTATCGCCGCTCCCGATTCGCAGCGCATCGCCTTCTATCGCCTTCTTGACGAGTTCTTCTGAGCGGGAC
TCTGGGGTTCGCATCGTCGACGATAAAATAAAAGATTTTATTTAGTCTCCAGAAAAAGGGGGGAATGAAA
GACCCCACCTGTAGGTTTGGCAAGCTAGCTTAAGTAACGCCATTTTGCAAGGCATGGAAAAATACATAAC
TGAGAATAGAGAAGTTCAGATCAAGGTCAGGAACAGATGGAACAGCTGAATATGGGCCAAACAGGATATC
TGTGGTAAGCAGTTCCTGCCCCGGCTCAGGGCCAAGAACAGATGGAACAGCTGAATATGGGCCAAACAGG
ATATCTGTGGTAAGCAGTTCCTGCCCCGGCTCAGGGCCAAGAACAGATGGTCCCCAGATGCGGTCCAGCC
CTCAGCAGTTTCTAGAGAACCATCAGATGTTTCCAGGGTGCCCCAAGGACCTGAAATGACCCTGTGCCTT
ATTTGAACTAACCAATCAGTTCGCTTCTCGCTTCTGTTCGCGCGCTTCTGCTCCCCGAGCTCAATAAAAG
AGCCCACAACCCCTCACTCGGCGCGCCAGTCCTCCGATTGACTGAGTCGCCCGGGTACCCGTGTATCCAA
TAAACCCTCTTGCAGTTGCATCCGACTTGTGGTCTCGCTGTTCCTTGGGAGGGTCTCCTCTGAGTGATTG
ACTACCCGTCAGCGGGGGTCTTTCACATGCAGCATGTATCAAAATTAATTTGGTTTTTTTTCTTAAGTAT
TTACATTAAATGGCCATAGTTGCATTAATGAATCGGCCAACGCGCGGGGAGAGGCGGTTTGCGTATTGGG
CGCTCTTCCGCTTCCTCGCTCACTGACTCGCTGCGCTCGGTCGTTCGGCTGCGGCGAGCGGTATCAGCTC
ACTCAAAGGCGGTAATACGGTTATCCACAGAATCAGGGGATAACGCAGGAAAGAACATGTGAGCAAAAGG
CCAGCAAAAGGCCAGGAACCGTAAAAAGGCCGCGTTGCTGGCGTTTTTCCATAGGCTCCGCCCCCCTGAC
GAGCATCACAAAAATCGACGCTCAAGTCAGAGGTGGCGAAACCCGACAGGACTATAAAGATACCAGGCGT
TTCCCCCTGGAAGCTCCCTCGTGCGCTCTCCTGTTCCGACCCTGCCGCTTACCGGATACCTGTCCGCCTT
TCTCCCTTCGGGAAGCGTGGCGCTTTCTCATAGCTCACGCTGTAGGTATCTCAGTTCGGTGTAGGTCGTT
CGCTCCAAGCTGGGCTGTGTGCACGAACCCCCCGTTCAGCCCGACCGCTGCGCCTTATCCGGTAACTATC
GTCTTGAGTCCAACCCGGTAAGACACGACTTATCGCCACTGGCAGCAGCCACTGGTAACAGGATTAGCAG
AGCGAGGTATGTAGGCGGTGCTACAGAGTTCTTGAAGTGGTGGCCTAACTACGGCTACACTAGAAGAACA
GTATTTGGTATCTGCGCTCTGCTGAAGCCAGTTACCTTCGGAAAAAGAGTTGGTAGCTCTTGATCCGGCA
AACAAACCACCGCTGGTAGCGGTGGTTTTTTTGTTTGCAAGCAGCAGATTACGCGCAGAAAAAAAGGATC
TCAAGAAGATCCTTTGATCTTTTCTACGGGGTCTGACGCTCAGTGGAACGAAAACTCACGTTAAGGGATT
TTGGTCATGAGATTATCAAAAAGGATCTTCACCTAGATCCTTTTGCGGCCGGCCGCAAATCAATCTAAAG
TATATATGAGTAAACTTGGTCTGACAGTTACCAATGCTTAATCAGTGAGGCACCTATCTCAGCGATCTGT
CTATTTCGTTCATCCATAGTTGCCTGACTCCCCGTCGTGTAGATAACTACGATACGGGAGGGCTTACCAT
CTGGCCCCAGTGCTGCAATGATACCGCGAGACCCACGCTCACCGGCTCCAGATTTATCAGCAATAAACCA
GCCAGCCGGAAGGGCCGAGCGCAGAAGTGGTCCTGCAACTTTATCCGCCTCCATCCAGTCTATTAATTGT
TGCCGGGAAGCTAGAGTAAGTAGTTCGCCAGTTAATAGTTTGCGCAACGTTGTTGCCATTGCTACAGGCA
TCGTGGTGTCACGCTCGTCGTTTGGTATGGCTTCATTCAGCTCCGGTTCCCAACGATCAAGGCGAGTTAC
ATGATCCCCCATGTTGTGCAAAAAAGCGGTTAGCTCCTTCGGTCCTCCGATCGTTGTCAGAAGTAAGTTG
GCCGCAGTGTTATCACTCATGGTTATGGCAGCACTGCATAATTCTCTTACTGTCATGCCATCCGTAAGAT
GCTTTTCTGTGACTGGTGAGTACTCAACCAAGTCATTCTGAGAATAGTGTATGCGGCGACCGAGTTGCTC
TTGCCCGGCGTCAATACGGGATAATACCGCGCCACATAGCAGAACTTTAAAAGTGCTCATCATTGGAAAA
CGTTCTTCGGGGCGAAAACTCTCAAGGATCTTACCGCTGTTGAGATCCAGTTCGATGTAACCCACTCGTG
CACCCAACTGATCTTCAGCATCTTTTACTTTCACCAGCGTTTCTGGGTGAGCAAAAACAGGAAGGCAAAA
TGCCGCAAAAAAGGGAATAAGGGCGACACGGAAATGTTGAATACTCATACTCTTCCTTTTTCAATATTAT
TGAAGCATTTATCAGGGTTATTGTCTCATGAGCGGATACATATTTGAATGTATTTAGAAAAATAAACAAA
TAGGGGTTCCGCGCACATTTC
Features (pLannotate 1.2.2; 16 found; start..end, strand, type, name):
     22..615     +  LTR            LTR: long terminal repeat from Moloney murine leukemia virus
    678..877     +  misc_feature   MMLV Ψ: packaging signal of Moloney murine leukemia virus (MMLV)
    929..1017    +  misc_feature   MESV Ψ (fragment): packaging signal of murine embryonic stem cell virus
   1094..1510    +  CDS            gag (truncated): truncated Moloney murine leukemia virus (MMLV) gag gene lacking the start codon
   1520..1894    +  misc_feature   pol region: Moloney murine leukemia virus (MMLV) pol region containing the splice acceptor site
   1938..1962    +  protein_bind   attB1: mutant version of attB; recombination site for the Gateway® BP reaction BP Clonase™
   1998..6494    +  CDS            ATP10A: AT10A_HUMAN - Also known as ATP10C, ATPVA, ATPVC, KIAA0566. Experimental evidence at protein level: Swiss-Prot protein existence level 1. Catalytic component of P4-ATPase flippase complex, which catalyzes the hydrolysis of ATP coupled to the transport of phosphatidylcholine (PC) from the outer to the inner leaflet of the plasma membrane (PubMed:25947375, PubMed:29599178, PubMed:30530492). Initiates inward plasma membrane bending and recruitment of Bin/amphiphysin/Rvs (BAR) domain-containing proteins involved in membrane tubulation and cell trafficking (PubMed:29599178). Facilitates ITGB1/beta1
   6517..6541    -  protein_bind   attB2: mutant version of attB; recombination site for the Gateway® BP reaction BP Clonase™
   6773..7102    +  promoter       SV40 promoter: SV40 enhancer and early promoter
   7104..7427    +  CDS            tnpA (fragment): TN5P_ECOLX - Also known as tnp. Experimental evidence at protein level: Swiss-Prot protein existence level 1. Mediates transposition of transposon Tn5 by a 'cut and paste' mechanism. First, the monomeric transposase binds the 19 bp inverted DNA repeats flanking the transposon. Then, dimerization of the DNA- bound transposase creates a synaptic DNA complex. After nicking of the first DNA strand, excision of the transposon proceeds through a series of intermediates. The transposase then mediates the insertion of the transposon at a new site by strand transfer. The activity of the wild- type tran
   7459..8250    +  CDS            neo: KKA2_KLEPN - Also known as kan, nptII. Experimental evidence at protein level: Swiss-Prot protein existence level 1. Resistance to kanamycin, neomycin, paromomycin, ribostamycin, butirosin and gentamicin B. From Klebsiella pneumoniae.
   8324..8915    +  LTR            LTR: long terminal repeat from Moloney murine leukemia virus
   8981..9033    -  CDS            lacI (fragment): lac repressor; lacI; The lac repressor binds to the lac operator to inhibit transcription in E. coli. This inhibition can be relieved by adding lactose or isopropyl-β-D-thiogalactopyranoside (IPTG).
   9216..9804    -  rep_origin     ori: high-copy-number ColE1/pMB1/pBR322/pUC origin of replication
   9968..10828   -  CDS            AmpR: β-lactamase; bla; confers resistance to ampicillin, carbenicillin, and related antibiotics
  10829..10933   -  promoter       AmpR promoter: bla
