[The description below was written by a language model from this plasmid's Addgene catalogue record and pLannotate feature annotations shown in this document.]
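Description:
pMx/ATP10A-HA is a Moloney murine leukemia virus-based retroviral expression plasmid of about 10.9 kb, built on the pMx backbone, for delivering human ATP10A into mammalian cells. It is propagated in E. coli through a high-copy ColE1/pUC-type origin and selected with ampicillin through the β-lactamase gene and its own promoter. The record lists a recombination-deficient "stable" host strain, as is typical for plasmids with repeated LTRs.

The retroviral cassette lies between two MMLV long terminal repeats. Downstream of the 5′ LTR are the MMLV packaging signal (with an adjacent MESV Ψ fragment), a truncated gag segment lacking its start codon, and a pol region containing the splice acceptor. Together these elements allow the genomic RNA to be packaged into virions when the viral proteins are supplied in trans. No separate internal promoter is annotated upstream of the insert, so ATP10A is presumably transcribed from the 5′ LTR. The ATP10A coding sequence was introduced by Gateway cloning and is flanked by attB1 and attB2 sites. The catalogue entry records a C-terminal HA epitope tag, although the tag is not annotated as a separate feature in the table. Downstream, an SV40 enhancer/early promoter drives the neo (nptII) gene, preceded by a short Tn5-derived fragment. This should allow G418 selection of transduced cells.

ATP10A is the catalytic subunit of a P4-ATPase flippase that moves phosphatidylcholine from the outer to the inner leaflet of the plasma membrane. The construct is suited to generating cells that stably express the HA-tagged protein, for studies of flippase activity, localization and plasma membrane dynamics.
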