Addgene plasmid #209232: pMx/ATP10A-HA
Purpose: Mammalian expression of ATP10A
Depositing lab: Hye-Won Shin. Depositing organization: Kyoto University, Graduate School of Pharmaceutical Sciences. Publication: Phospholipid Flippase ATP10A Translocates Phosphatidylcholine and Is Involved in Plasma Membrane Dynamics. Naito T, Takatsu H, Miyano R, Takada N, Nakayama K, Shin HW. J Biol Chem. 2015 Jun 12;290(24):15004-17. doi: 10.1074/jbc.M115.655191. Epub 2015 May 6. PubMed 25947375.
Backbone
  Vector backbone: pMx
  Vector type: Retroviral
Growth in bacteria
  Bacterial resistance: Ampicillin, 100 μg/mL
  Growth temperature: 30°C
  Growth strain: NEB Stable
  Copy number: Unknown
Gene/Insert
  Gene/Insert name: ATP10A
  Species: H. sapiens (human)
  Entrez Gene: ATP10A (a.k.a. ATPVA, ATPVC, ATP10C, KIAA0566)
  Tag / fusion protein: HA (C terminal on insert)
  Cloning method: Gateway Cloning
Terms and licenses: Academic/Nonprofit Terms; Industry Terms: Not Available to Industry
How to cite: pMx/ATP10A-HA was a gift from Hye-Won Shin (Addgene plasmid # 209232 ; http://n2t.net/addgene:209232 ; RRID:Addgene_209232)
